Addgene plasmid #176748: AAV-Syn-H2B-jGCaMP8m-WPRE
Purpose: AAV-mediated expression of histone fused GCaMP8m under the synapsin promoter
Depositing lab: Loren Looger. Depositing organization: HHMI, Janelia Research Campus.
Backbone
  Vector backbone: AAV-Syn
  Vector type: Mammalian Expression, AAV
Growth in bacteria
  Bacterial resistance: Ampicillin, 100 μg/mL
  Growth temperature: 30°C
  Growth strain: NEB Stable
  Copy number: Low Copy
Gene/Insert
  Gene/Insert name: H2B-jGCaMP8m
  Species: R. norvegicus (rat), G. gallus (chicken); A. victoria (jellyfish)
  Insert size (bp): 1659
  Promoter: synapsin
  Cloning method: Gibson Cloning
Terms and licenses: Academic/Nonprofit Terms; Industry Terms: Not Available to Industry
How to cite: AAV-Syn-H2B-jGCaMP8m-WPRE was a gift from Loren Looger (Addgene plasmid # 176748 ; http://n2t.net/addgene:176748 ; RRID:Addgene_176748) For viral preps, please replace (Addgene plasmid # 176748) in the above sentence with: (Addgene viral prep # 176748-AAV1), (Addgene viral prep # 176748-AAV9), or (Addgene viral prep # 176748-AAVrg)
