[The description below was written by a language model from this plasmid's Addgene catalogue record and the feature table of its GenBank file.]
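Description:
AAV-Syn-H2B-jGCaMP8m-WPRE is a 5.9 kb AAV transfer plasmid for neuron-specific expression of a nucleus-targeted genetically encoded calcium indicator. The bacterial portion carries a ColE1/pUC-type origin, an f1 phage origin and a beta-lactamase gene conferring ampicillin resistance. Although the origin is annotated as a high-copy type, the catalogue entry lists the plasmid as low copy and specifies a recombination-deficient stable strain, which is in keeping with the tendency of ITR-containing plasmids to rearrange in bacteria.

The expression cassette lies between two AAV2 inverted terminal repeats, the only cis elements needed for replication and packaging of the intervening DNA into AAV particles when rep, cap and helper functions are supplied in trans. Within the ITRs, the human synapsin I promoter drives a 1659 bp open reading frame in which human histone H2B is fused upstream of jGCaMP8m. A 6xHis tag is annotated just after H2B, at the start of the sensor portion. The GCaMP coding region itself is not annotated as a feature, but EGFP-derived primer sites mark its position, and the species listed (rat, chicken, jellyfish) reflect the sensor's component parts. The H2B fusion tethers the indicator to chromatin, confining fluorescence to the nucleus. Downstream, a WPRE enhances transcript stability and expression, and an SV40 polyadenylation signal terminates the message. The short Factor Xa site annotated on the reverse strand inside the WPRE is most likely an incidental sequence match.

The construct is intended for AAV-mediated delivery to neurons for calcium imaging of activity, where nuclear-localised signal helps separate individual cells from surrounding neuropil. The record notes that viral preparations exist in the AAV1, AAV9 and retrograde serotypes.
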