LOCUS       Exported 5926 bp ds-DNA circular SYN 30-NOV-2021
DEFINITION  AAV-mediated expression of histone fused GCaMP8m under the synapsin
            promoter.
ACCESSION   .
VERSION     .
KEYWORDS    AAV-Syn-H2B-jGCaMP8m-WPRE
SOURCE      synthetic DNA construct
  ORGANISM  synthetic DNA construct
REFERENCE   1 (bases 1 to 5926)
  TITLE     Looger Lab GCaMP8 plasmids
REFERENCE   2 (bases 1 to 5926)
  AUTHORS   .
  TITLE     Direct Submission
  JOURNAL   Exported Nov 30, 2021 from SnapGene Server 1.1.58
            http://www.snapgene.com
FEATURES             Location/Qualifiers
     source          1..5926
                     /organism="synthetic DNA construct"
                     /mol_type="other DNA"
     rep_origin      complement(117..705)
                     /direction=LEFT
                     /label=ori
                     /note="high-copy-number ColE1/pMB1/pBR322/pUC origin of
                     replication"
     primer_bind     complement(197..216)
                     /label=pBR322ori-F
                     /note="pBR322 origin, forward primer"
     CDS             complement(876..1736)
                     /codon_start=1
                     /gene="bla"
                     /product="beta-lactamase"
                     /label=AmpR
                     /note="confers resistance to ampicillin, carbenicillin, and
                     related antibiotics"
                     /translation="MSIQHFRVALIPFFAAFCLPVFAHPETLVKVKDAEDQLGARVGYI
                     ELDLNSGKILESFRPEERFPMMSTFKVLLCGAVLSRIDAGQEQLGRRIHYSQNDLVEYS
                     PVTEKHLTDGMTVRELCSAAITMSDNTAANLLLTTIGGPKELTAFLHNMGDHVTRLDRW
                     EPELNEAIPNDERDTTMPVAMATTLRKLLTGELLTLASRQQLIDWMEADKVAGPLLRSA
                     LPAGWFIADKSGAGERGSRGIIAALGPDGKPSRIVVIYTTGSQATMDERNRQIAEIGAS
                     LIKHW"
     primer_bind     1499..1518
                     /label=Amp-R
                     /note="Ampicillin resistance gene, reverse primer"
     promoter        complement(1737..1841)
                     /gene="bla"
                     /label=AmpR promoter
     rep_origin      complement(1867..2322)
                     /direction=LEFT
                     /label=f1 ori
                     /note="f1 bacteriophage origin of replication; arrow
                     indicates direction of (+) strand synthesis"
     primer_bind     complement(2004..2025)
                     /label=F1ori-F
                     /note="F1 origin, forward primer"
     primer_bind     2216..2235
                     /label=F1ori-R
                     /note="F1 origin, reverse primer"
     repeat_region   2394..2523
                     /label=AAV2 ITR
     promoter        2605..3052
                     /label=hSyn promoter
                     /note="human synapsin I promoter; confers neuron-specific
                     expression (Kugler et al., 2003)"
     CDS             3086..3463
                     /codon_start=1
                     /gene="HIST1H2BJ"
                     /product="human histone H2B"
                     /label=H2B
                     /translation="MPEPAKSAPAPKKGSKKAVTKAQKKGGKKRKRSRKESYSIYVYKV
                     LKQVHPDTGISSKAMGIMNSFVNDIFERIAGEASRLAHYNKRSTITSREIQTAVRLLLP
                     GELAKHAVSEGTKAITKYTSAK"
     CDS             3479..3496
                     /codon_start=1
                     /product="6xHis affinity tag"
                     /label=6xHis
                     /translation="HHHHHH"
     primer_bind     3778..3799
                     /label=EGFP-C
                     /note="EGFP, forward primer"
     primer_bind     complement(3905..3926)
                     /label=EGFP-N
                     /note="EGFP, reverse primer"
     primer_bind     complement(4166..4185)
                     /label=EXFP-R
                     /note="For distinguishing EGFP variants, reverse primer"
     misc_feature    4757..5345
                     /label=WPRE
                     /note="woodchuck hepatitis virus posttranscriptional
                     regulatory element"
     primer_bind     complement(4810..4830)
                     /label=WPRE-R
                     /note="WPRE, reverse primer"
     CDS             complement(5228..5239)
                     /codon_start=1
                     /product="Factor Xa recognition and cleavage site"
                     /label=Factor Xa site
                     /translation="IEGR"
     primer_bind     complement(5348..5364)
                     /label=KS primer
                     /note="common sequencing primer, one of multiple similar
                     variants"
     primer_bind     complement(5349..5365)
                     /label=pBluescriptKS
                     /note="For pBluescript vector"
     polyA_signal    5394..5515
                     /label=SV40 poly(A) signal
                     /note="SV40 polyadenylation signal"
     primer_bind     complement(5405..5424)
                     /label=EBV-rev
                     /note="SV40 polyA terminator, reverse primer"
     primer_bind     5459..5478
                     /label=SV40pA-R
                     /note="SV40 polyA, reverse primer"
     repeat_region   5677..5806
                     /label=AAV2 ITR
     primer_bind     complement(5872..5889)
                     /label=L4440
                     /note="L4440 vector, forward primer"
ORIGIN
        1 cactcaaagg cggtaatacg gttatccaca gaatcagggg ataacgcagg aaagaacatg
       61 tgagcaaaag gccagcaaaa ggccaggaac cgtaaaaagg ccgcgttgct ggcgtttttc
      121 cataggctcc gcccccctga cgagcatcac aaaaatcgac gctcaagtca gaggtggcga
      181 aacccgacag gactataaag ataccaggcg tttccccctg gaagctccct cgtgcgctct
      241 cctgttccga ccctgccgct taccggatac ctgtccgcct ttctcccttc gggaagcgtg
      301 gcgctttctc atagctcacg ctgtaggtat ctcagttcgg tgtaggtcgt tcgctccaag
      361 ctgggctgtg tgcacgaacc ccccgttcag cccgaccgct gcgccttatc cggtaactat
      421 cgtcttgagt ccaacccggt aagacacgac ttatcgccac tggcagcagc cactggtaac
      481 aggattagca gagcgaggta tgtaggcggt gctacagagt tcttgaagtg gtggcctaac
      541 tacggctaca ctagaagaac agtatttggt atctgcgctc tgctgaagcc agttaccttc
      601 ggaaaaagag ttggtagctc ttgatccggc aaacaaacca ccgctggtag cggtggtttt
      661 tttgtttgca agcagcagat tacgcgcaga aaaaaaggat ctcaagaaga tcctttgatc
      721 ttttctacgg ggtctgacgc tcagtggaac gaaaactcac gttaagggat tttggtcatg
      781 agattatcaa aaaggatctt cacctagatc cttttaaatt aaaaatgaag ttttaaatca
      841 atctaaagta tatatgagta aacttggtct gacagttacc aatgcttaat cagtgaggca
      901 cctatctcag cgatctgtct atttcgttca tccatagttg cctgactccc cgtcgtgtag
      961 ataactacga tacgggaggg cttaccatct ggccccagtg ctgcaatgat accgcgagac
     1021 ccacgctcac cggctccaga tttatcagca ataaaccagc cagccggaag ggccgagcgc
     1081 agaagtggtc ctgcaacttt atccgcctcc atccagtcta ttaattgttg ccgggaagct
     1141 agagtaagta gttcgccagt taatagtttg cgcaacgttg ttgccattgc tacaggcatc
     1201 gtggtgtcac gctcgtcgtt tggtatggct tcattcagct ccggttccca acgatcaagg
     1261 cgagttacat gatcccccat gttgtgcaaa aaagcggtta gctccttcgg tcctccgatc
     1321 gttgtcagaa gtaagttggc cgcagtgtta tcactcatgg ttatggcagc actgcataat
     1381 tctcttactg tcatgccatc cgtaagatgc ttttctgtga ctggtgagta ctcaaccaag
     1441 tcattctgag aatagtgtat gcggcgaccg agttgctctt gcccggcgtc aatacgggat
     1501 aataccgcgc cacatagcag aactttaaaa gtgctcatca ttggaaaacg ttcttcgggg
     1561 cgaaaactct caaggatctt accgctgttg agatccagtt cgatgtaacc cactcgtgca
     1621 cccaactgat cttcagcatc ttttactttc accagcgttt ctgggtgagc aaaaacagga
     1681 aggcaaaatg ccgcaaaaaa gggaataagg gcgacacgga aatgttgaat actcatactc
     1741 ttcctttttc aatattattg aagcatttat cagggttatt gtctcatgag cggatacata
     1801 tttgaatgta tttagaaaaa taaacaaata ggggttccgc gcacatttcc ccgaaaagtg
     1861 ccacctaaat tgtaagcgtt aatattttgt taaaattcgc gttaaatttt tgttaaatca
     1921 gctcattttt taaccaatag gccgaaatcg gcaaaatccc ttataaatca aaagaataga
     1981 ccgagatagg gttgagtgtt gttccagttt ggaacaagag tccactatta aagaacgtgg
     2041 actccaacgt caaaggnnnn nnnnnnnnnn nnnnnnnnnn nnnnnnnnnn nnnnnnnnnn
     2101 nnnnntnnnn nnnnnnnnnn nnnnnnnnnn nnnnnnnnnn nnnnnnnnnn nnnnnnnnnn
     2161 nnnnnnnnnn nnnnnnnnnn nnnnnnnnnn nnnnnnngnn nnnnnnnnnn nnnnnnnnnn
     2221 nnnnnnnnnn nnnnnnnnnn nnnnnnnnnn nnnnnnnnnn nnnnnnnnnn nnnnnnnnnn
     2281 nnnnnnnnnn nnnnnnnnnn nnnnnnnnnn nnnnnnnnnn nncccattcg ccattcaggc
     2341 tgcgcaactg ttgggaaggg cgatcggtgc gggcctcttc gctattacgc cagctgcgcg
     2401 ctcgctcgct cactgaggcc gcccgggcaa agcccgggcg tcgggcgacc tttggtcgcc
     2461 cggcctcagt gagcgagcga gcgcgcagag agggagtggc caactccatc actaggggtt
     2521 ccttgtagtt aatgattaac ccgccatgct acttatctac gtagccatgc tctaggaaga
     2581 tctctgcaga gggccctgcg tatgagtgca agtgggtttt aggaccagga tgaggcgggg
     2641 tgggggtgcc tacctgacga ccgaccccga cccactggac aagcacccaa cccccattcc
     2701 ccaaattgcg catcccctat cagagagggg gaggggaaac aggatgcggc gaggcgcgtg
     2761 cgcactgcca gcttcagcac cgcggacagt gccttcgccc ccgcctggcg gcgcgcgcca
     2821 ccgccgcctc agcactgaag gcgcgctgac gtcactcgcc ggtcccccgc aaactcccct
     2881 tcccggccac cttggtcgcg tccgcgccgc cgccggccca gccggaccgc accacgcgag
     2941 gcgcgagata ggggggcacg ggcgcgacca tctgcgctgc ggcgccggcg actcagcgct
     3001 gcctcagtct gcggtgggca gcggaggagt cgtgtcgtgc ctgagagcgc agtcgaattc
     3061 aagctgctag caaggatccg ccaccatgcc agagccagcg aagtctgctc ccgccccgaa
     3121 aaagggctcc aagaaggcgg tgactaaggc gcagaagaaa ggcggcaaga agcgcaagcg
     3181 cagccgcaag gagagctatt ccatctatgt gtacaaggtt ctgaagcagg tccaccctga
     3241 caccggcatt tcgtccaagg ccatgggcat catgaattcg tttgtgaacg acattttcga
     3301 gcgcatcgca ggtgaggctt cccgcctggc gcattacaac aagcgctcga ccatcacctc
     3361 cagggagatc cagacggccg tgcgcctgct gctgcctggg gagttggcca agcacgccgt
     3421 gtccgagggt actaaggcca tcaccaagta caccagcgct aaggacccac cggtcatgca
     3481 tcatcaccat catcacacgc gtcgcaagaa gaccttcaag gaggtggcca ccgccgtgaa
     3541 gatcatcggc cgcctgatgg gcctgaagat caacgtctat atcaaggccg acaagcagaa
     3601 gaacggcatc aaggcgaact tccacatccg ccacaacatc gaggacggcg gcgtgcagct
     3661 cgcctaccac taccagcaga acacccccat cggcgacggc cccgtgctgc tgcccgacaa
     3721 ccactacctg agcgtggagt ccaaactttc gaaagacccc aacgagaagc gcgatcacat
     3781 ggtcctgctg gagttcgtga ccgccgccgg gatcactctc ggcatggacg agctgtacaa
     3841 gggcggtacc ggagggagca tggtgagcaa gggcgaggag ctgttcaccg gggtggtgcc
     3901 catcctggtc gagctggacg gcgacgtaaa cggccacaag ttcagcgtgt ccggcgaggg
     3961 tgagggcgat gccacctacg gcaagctgac cctgaagttc atctgcacca ccggcaagct
     4021 gcccgtgccc tggcccaccc tcgtgaccac cctgacctac ggcgtgcagt gcttcagccg
     4081 ctaccccgac cacatgaagc agcacgactt cttcaagtcc gccatgcccg aaggctacat
     4141 ccaggagcgc accatcttct tcaaggacga cggcaactac aagacccgcg ccgaggtgaa
     4201 gttcgagggc gacaccctgg tgaaccgcat cgagctgaag ggcatcgact tcaaggagga
     4261 cggcaacatc ctggggcaca agctggagta caacctgccg gaccaactga ctgaagagca
     4321 gatcgcagaa tacaaagagg ctttctccct atttgacaag gacggggatg ggacaataac
     4381 aaccaaggag ctggggacgg tgatgcggtc tctggggcag aaccccacag aagcagagct
     4441 gcaggacatg atcaatgaag tagatgccga cggtgacggc acaatcgact tccctgagtt
     4501 cctgacaatg atggcaagaa aaatgaaata cagggacacg gaagaagaaa ttagagaagc
     4561 gttcggtgtg tttgataagg atggcaatgg ctacatcagt gcagcagagc ttcgccacgt
     4621 gatgacaaac cttggagaga agttaacaga tgaagaggtt gatgaaatga tcagggaagc
     4681 agacatcgat ggggatggtc aggtaaacta cgaagagttt gtacaaatga tgacagcgaa
     4741 gtaaaagctt atcgataatc aacctctgga ttacaaaatt tgtgaaagat tgactggtat
     4801 tcttaactat gttgctcctt ttacgctatg tggatacgct gctttaatgc ctttgtatca
     4861 tgctattgct tcccgtatgg ctttcatttt ctcctccttg tataaatcct ggttgctgtc
     4921 tctttatgag gagttgtggc ccgttgtcag gcaacgtggc gtggtgtgca ctgtgtttgc
     4981 tgacgcaacc cccactggtt ggggcattgc caccacctgt cagctccttt ccgggacttt
     5041 cgctttcccc ctccctattg ccacggcgga actcatcgcc gcctgccttg cccgctgctg
     5101 gacaggggct cggctgttgg gcactgacaa ttccgtggtg ttgtcgggga aatcatcgtc
     5161 ctttccttgg ctgctcgcct gtgttgccac ctggattctg cgcgggacgt ccttctgcta
     5221 cgtcccttcg gccctcaatc cagcggacct tccttcccgc ggcctgctgc cggctctgcg
     5281 gcctcttccg cgtcttcgcc ttcgccctca gacgagtcgg atctcccttt gggccgcctc
     5341 cccgcatcga taccgtcgac ctcgacccgg gcggccgctt cgagcagaca tgataagata
     5401 cattgatgag tttggacaaa ccacaactag aatgcagtga aaaaaatgct ttatttgtga
     5461 aatttgtgat gctattgctt tatttgtaac cattataagc tgcaataaac aagttaacaa
     5521 caacaattgc attcatttta tgtttcaggt tcagggggag atgtgggagg ttttttaaag
     5581 caagtaaaac ctctacaaat gtggtaaaat cgataaggat cttcctagag catggctacg
     5641 tagataagta gcatggcggg ttaatcatta actacaagga acccctagtg atggagttgg
     5701 ccactccctc tctgcgcgct cgctcgctca ctgaggccgg gcgaccaaag gtcgcccgac
     5761 gcccgggctt tgcccgggcg gcctcagtga gcgagcgagc gcgcagctgc attaatgaat
     5821 cggccaacgc gcggggagag gcggtttgcg tattgggcgc tcttccgctt cctcgctcac
     5881 tgactcgctg cgctcggtcg ttcggctgcg gcgagcggta tcagct
//
