>Addgene plasmid #176748 | AAV-Syn-H2B-jGCaMP8m-WPRE | depositor partial sequence | sequence record 342729 | hSyn-H2B-jGCaMP8m
CTGCAGAGGGCCCTGCGTATGAGTGCAAGTGGGTTTTAGGACCAGGATGAGGCGGGGTGGGGGTGCCTAC
CTGACGACCGACCCCGACCCACTGGACAAGCACCCAACCCCCATTCCCCAAATTGCGCATCCCCTATCAG
AGAGGGGGAGGGGAAACAGGATGCGGCGAGGCGCGTGCGCACTGCCAGCTTCAGCACCGCGGACAGTGCC
TTCGCCCCCGCCTGGCGGCGCGCGCCACCGCCGCCTCAGCACTGAAGGCGCGCTGACGTCACTCGCCGGT
CCCCCGCAAACTCCCCTTCCCGGCCACCTTGGTCGCGTCCGCGCCGCCGCCGGCCCAGCCGGACCGCACC
ACGCGAGGCGCGAGATAGGGGGGCACGGGCGCGACCATCTGCGCTGCGGCGCCGGCGACTCAGCGCTGCC
TCAGTCTGCGGTGGGCAGCGGAGGAGTCGTGTCGTGCCTGAGAGCGCAGTCGAATTCAAGCTGCTAGCAA
GGATCCGCCACCATGCCAGAGCCAGCGAAGTCTGCTCCCGCCCCGAAAAAGGGCTCCAAGAAGGCGGTGA
CTAAGGCGCAGAAGAAAGGCGGCAAGAAGCGCAAGCGCAGCCGCAAGGAGAGCTATTCCATCTATGTGTA
CAAGGTTCTGAAGCAGGTCCACCCTGACACCGGCATTTCGTCCAAGGCCATGGGCATCATGAATTCGTTT
GTGAACGACATTTTCGAGCGCATCGCAGGTGAGGCTTCCCGCCTGGCGCATTACAACAAGCGCTCGACCA
TCACCTCCAGGGAGATCCAGACGGCCGTGCGCCTGCTGCTGCCTGGGGAGTTGGCCAAGCACGCCGTGTC
CGAGGGTACTAAGGCCATCACCAAGTACACCAGCGCTAAGGACCCACCGGTCATGCATCATCACCATCAT
CACACGCGTCGCAAGAAGACCTTCAAGGAGGTGGCCACCGCCGTGAAGATCATCGGCCGCCTGATGGGCC
TGAAGATCAACGTCTATATCAAGGCCGACAAGCAGAAGAACGGCATCAAGGCGAACTTCCACATCCGCCA
CAACATCGAGGACGGCGGCGTGCAGCTCGCCTACCACTACCAGCAGAACACCCCCATCGGCGACGGCCCC
GTGCTGCTGCCCGACAACCACTACCTGAGCGTGGAGTCCAAACTTTCGAAAGACCCCAACGAGAAGCGCG
ATCACATGGTCCTGCTGGAGTTCGTGACCGCCGCCGGGATCACTCTCGGCATGGACGAGCTGTACAAGGG
CGGTACCGGAGGGAGCATGGTGAGCAAGGGCGAGGAGCTGTTCACCGGGGTGGTGCCCATCCTGGTCGAG
CTGGACGGCGACGTAAACGGCCACAAGTTCAGCGTGTCCGGCGAGGGTGAGGGCGATGCCACCTACGGCA
AGCTGACCCTGAAGTTCATCTGCACCACCGGCAAGCTGCCCGTGCCCTGGCCCACCCTCGTGACCACCCT
GACCTACGGCGTGCAGTGCTTCAGCCGCTACCCCGACCACATGAAGCAGCACGACTTCTTCAAGTCCGCC
ATGCCCGAAGGCTACATCCAGGAGCGCACCATCTTCTTCAAGGACGACGGCAACTACAAGACCCGCGCCG
AGGTGAAGTTCGAGGGCGACACCCTGGTGAACCGCATCGAGCTGAAGGGCATCGACTTCAAGGAGGACGG
CAACATCCTGGGGCACAAGCTGGAGTACAACCTGCCGGACCAACTGACTGAAGAGCAGATCGCAGAATAC
AAAGAGGCTTTCTCCCTATTTGACAAGGACGGGGATGGGACAATAACAACCAAGGAGCTGGGGACGGTGA
TGCGGTCTCTCGGACAGAACCCCACAGAAGCAGAGCTGCAGGACATGATCAATGAAGTAGATGCCGACGG
TGACGGCACAATCGACTTCCCTGAGTTCCTGACAATGATGGCAAGAAAAATGAAATACAGGGACACGGAA
GAAGAAATTAGAGAAGCGTTCGGTGTGTTTGATAAGGATGGCAATGGCTACATCAGTGCAGCAGAGCTTC
GCCACGTGATGACAAACCTTGGAGAGAAGTTAACAGATGAAGAGGTTGATGAAATGATCAGGGAAGCAGA
CATCGATGGGGATGGTCAGGTAAACTACGAAGAGTTTGTACAAATGATGACAGCGAAGTAA
